>Addgene plasmid #226317 | pLz92 | addgene full sequence | sequence record 449929 | Addgene NGS Result
CCGTTAGCGAGGTGCCGCCGGCTTCCATTCAGGTCGAGGTGGCCCGGCTCCATGCACCGCGACGCAACGC
GGGGAGGCAGACAAGGTATAGGGCGGCGCCTACAATCCATGCCAACCCGTTCCATGTGCTCGCCGAGGCG
GCATAAATCGCCGTGACGATCAGCGGTCCAATGATCGAAGTTAGGCTGGTAAGAGCCGCGAGCGATCCTT
GAAGCTGTCCCTGATGGTCGTCATCTACCTGCCTGGACAGCATGGCCTGCAACGCGGGCATCCCGATGCC
GCCGGAAGCGAGAAGAATCATAATGGGGAAGGCCATCCAGCCTCGCGTCGCGAACGCCAGCAAGACGTAG
CCCAGCGCGTCGGCCGCCATGCCGGCGATAATGGCCTGCTTCTCGCCGAAACGTTTGGTGGCGGGACCAG
TGACGAAGGCTTGAGCGAGGGCGTGCAAGATTCCGAATACCGCAAGCGACAGGCCGATCATCGTCGCGCT
CCAGCGAAAGCGGTCCTCGCCGAAAATGACCCAGAGCGCTGCCGGCACCTGTCCTACGAGTTGCATGATA
AAGAAGACAGTCATAAGTGCGGCGACGATAGTCATGCCCCGCGCCCACCGGAAGGAGCTGACTGGGTTGA
AGGCTCTCAAGGGCATCGGTCGACGCTCTCCCTTATGCGACTCCTGCATTAGGAAGCAGCCCAGTAGTAG
GTTGAGGCCGTTGAGCACCGCCGCCGCAAGGAATGGTGCATGCAAGGAGATGGCGCCCAACAGTCCCCCG
GCCACGGGGCCTGCCACCATACCCACGCCGAAACAAGCGCTCATGAGCCCGAAGTGGCGAGCCCGATCTT
CCCCATCGGTGATGTCGGCGATATAGGCGCCAGCAACCGCACCTGTGGCGCCGGTGATGCCGGCCACGAT
GCGTCCGGCGTAGAGGATCGAGATCTCGATCCCGCGAAATTAATACGACTCACTATAGGGACACCACAAC
GGTTTCCCTCTAGAAATAATTTTGTTTAACTTTAAGAAGGAGATATACCATGCACCATCACCATCACCAT
CCTTCACAGTCAGGAATGAATCCTGCCGACCTGAGCGGACTCTCTGGCAAGGAACTGGCACGCGCACGCC
GCGCTGCACTATCCAAGCAAGGGAAAGCAGCTGTTTCTAATAAAACGGCTAGCGTAAACCGTAGCACTAA
ACAGGCGGCATCTTCGATCAATACAAATCAGGTGCGCTCTTCTGTAAATGAAGTGCCCACTGATTACCAA
ATGGCGGATCAATTGTGCTCTACGATTGATCATGCTGACTTTGGTACCGAAAGCAATCGCGTTAGAGATC
TCTGCCGTCAACGCAGAGAGGCACTATCAACTATCGGTAAAAAAGCGGTTAAAACCAACGGCAAGCCGTC
GGGTCGCGTTCGACCACAGCAATCAGTGGTTCACAACGACGCAATGATCGAAAATGCCGGTGATACTAAC
CAATCATCGTCCACTTCATTAAATAATGAACTTTCCGAAATCTGCTCAATAGCAGACGACATGCCGGAGC
GTTTTGGTTCACAAGCCAAAACCGTCCGTGATATCTGCCGTGCACGCCGTCAAGCGCTCTCTGAGCGTGG
AACTCGCGCCGTGCCGCCAAAGCCGCAATCTCAAGGTGGTCCAGGACGCAATGGCTATCAAATTGATGGA
TACCTAGATACCGCACTTCATGGCCGCGATGCCGCCAAGCGCCACCGTGAAATGCTCTGTCAATACGGCC
GCGGCACAGCACCTTCCTGCAAGCCAACAGGCCGTGTCAAAAATTCTGTACAGTCGGGCAACGCAGCGCC
AAAAAAGGTTGAAACCGGTCACACCCTATCCGGCGGATCTGTTACGGGCACGCAAGTGGATCGTAAATCT
CATGTGACTGGAAACGAGCCGGGCACTTGCCGAGCAGTCACGGGCACCGAGTACGTAGGTACTGAGCAAT
TCACCTCTTTTTGCAATACCAGCCCCAAGCCAAATGCGACGAAGGTCAATGTGACCACAACGGCTCGTGG
TCGCCCTGTTAGCGGTACGGAAGTTTCACGGACCGAGAAGGTAACTGGCAACGAATCCGGTGTCTGCCGT
AACGTTACCGGCACCGAATACATGAGTAATGAAGCTCACTTTTCTCTATGTGGAACAGCCGCAAAGCCTT
CACAAGCGGATAAAGTCATGTTCGGCGCCACAGCACGAACGCATCAAGTGGTCAGTGGCAGTGATGAATT
CAGGCCCTCTTCTGTTACGGGTAACGAATCGGGTGCAAAACGCACAATTACCGGCTCGCAGTACGCAGAC
GAAGGTCTTGCGCGACTCACGATCAACGGAGCACCTGCAAAAGTAGCCAGAACCCACACCTTTGCGGGCT
CTGACGTTACCGGCACGGAAATCGGTCGCTCTACTCGCGTAACTGGTGATGAAAGCGGTTCGTGTCGTTC
AATCTCAGGCACCGAGTATCTCAGTAACGAGCAATTCCAATCCTTTTGTGACACAAAACCTCAACGCAGC
CCGTTCAAGGTTGGCCAAGATCGCACGAACAAGGGTCAGTCTGTGACTGGTAACTTGGTTGATCGTTCCG
AACTGGTTACAGGTAACGAACCAGGTTCATGCTCTCGGGTTACAGGCTCTCAGTATGGCCAAAGCAAAAT
CTGCGGTGGTGGCGTGGGAAAAGTGCGCTCAATGCGCACCCTTCGCGGCACCTCAGTATCTGGCCAACAG
CTAGATCATGCACCTAAGATGTCCGGTGACGAGCGCGGCGGGTGCATGCCCGTCACCGGTAATGAGTACT
ACGGTCGTGAACATTTCGAACCGTTTTGTACGAGCACCCCAGAGCCCGAAGCTCAATCAACTGAACAATC
ATTGACCTGTGAAGGACAAATTATTAGCGGCACTTCAGTTGACGCCAGTGATTTGGTCACAGGAAATGAA
ATCGGTGAACAGCAACTCATCAGCGGTGACGCCTATGTTGGCGCGCAGCAGACAGGTTGCCTTCCCACTA
GTCCACGCTTCAACCAAACTGGCAATGTTCAGTCAATGGGTTTTAAGAACACCAATCAGCCAGAACAAAA
CTTTGCACCAGGTGAAGTAATGCCTACTGACTTTAGTATTCAAACCCCAGCTCGCTCGGCTCAGAATCGC
ATTACAGGTAACGACATTGCGCCCTCAGGTCGCATTACAGGCCCTGGTATGCTGGCAACCGGCTTGATTA
CAGGAACCCCCGAATTCAGGCACGCTGCGCGCGAGTTGGTTGGTTCTCCACAACCCATGGCAATGGCCAT
GGCCAACCGTAATAAGGCTGCTCAAGCACCTGTTGTGCAGCCAGAAGTGGTTGCAACTCAGGAAAAGCCT
GAGTTGGTATGTGCACCAAGAAGCGATCAAATGGATCGTGTGAGTGGCGAAGGCAAAGAACGTTGCCACA
TCACTGGCGATGACTGGTCAGTTAACAAGCACATCACCGGTACAGCCGGTCAATGGGCGAGTGGTCGCAA
CCCTTCCATGCGCGGTAATGCGCGTGTGGTCGAAACCAGCGCGTTTGCCAATCGCAATGTGCCAAAACCT
GAAAAGCCGGGCTCCAAGATCACGGGCAGTAGTGGTAATGACACCCAAGGTAGTCTGATCACTTACTCCG
GCGGAGCACGAGGATAATTAAGTAAAGCGGTTAAGATCCGGCTGCTAACAAAGCCCGAAAGGAAGCTGAG
TTGGCTGCTGCCACCGCTGAGCAATAACTAGCATAACCCCTTGGGGCCTCTAAACGGGTCTTGAGGGGTT
TTTTGCTGAAAGGAGGAACTATATCCGGATATCCACAGGACGGGTGTGGTCGCCATGATCGCGTAGTCGA
TAGTGGCTCCAAGTAGCGAAGCGAGCAGGACTGGGCGGCGGCCAAAGCGGTCGGACAGTGCTCCGAGAAC
GGGTGCGCATAGAAATTGCATCAACGCATATAGCGCTAGCAGCACGCCATAGTGACTGGCGATGCTGTCG
GAATGGACGATATCCCGCAAGAGGCCCGGCAGTACCGGCATAACCAAGCCTATGCCTACAGCATCCAGGG
TGACGGTGCCGAGGATGACGATGAGCGCATTGTTAGATTTCATACACGGTGCCTGACTGCGTTAGCAATT
TAACTGTGATAAACTACCGCATTAAAGCTTATCGATGATAAGCTGTCAAACATGAGAATTCTTGAAGACG
AAAGGGCCTCGTGATACGCCTATTTTTATAGGTTAATGTCATGATAATAATGGTTTCTTAGACGTCAGGT
GGCACTTTTCGGGGAAATGTGCGCGGAACCCCTATTTGTTTATTTTTCTAAATACATTCAAATATGTATC
CGCTCATGAGACAATAACCCTGATAAATGCTTCAATAATATTGAAAAAGGAAGAGTATGAGTATTCAACA
TTTCCGTGTCGCCCTTATTCCCTTTTTTGCGGCATTTTGCCTTCCTGTTTTTGCTCACCCAGAAACGCTG
GTGAAAGTAAAAGATGCTGAAGATCAGTTGGGTGCACGAGTGGGTTACATCGAACTGGATCTCAACAGCG
GTAAGATCCTTGAGAGTTTTCGCCCCGAAGAACGTTTTCCAATGATGAGCACTTTTAAAGTTCTGCTATG
TGGCGCGGTATTATCCCGTGTTGACGCCGGGCAAGAGCAACTCGGTCGCCGCATACACTATTCTCAGAAT
GACTTGGTTGAGTACTCACCAGTCACAGAAAAGCATCTTACGGATGGCATGACAGTAAGAGAATTATGCA
GTGCTGCCATAACCATGAGTGATAACACTGCGGCCAACTTACTTCTGACAACGATCGGAGGACCGAAGGA
GCTAACCGCTTTTTTGCACAACATGGGGGATCATGTAACTCGCCTTGATCGTTGGGAACCGGAGCTGAAT
GAAGCCATACCAAACGACGAGCGTGACACCACGATGCCTGCAGCAATGGCAACAACGTTGCGCAAACTAT
TAACTGGCGAACTACTTACTCTAGCTTCCCGGCAACAATTAATAGACTGGATGGAGGCGGATAAAGTTGC
AGGACCACTTCTGCGCTCGGCCCTTCCGGCTGGCTGGTTTATTGCTGATAAATCTGGAGCCGGTGAGCGT
GGCTCTCGCGGTATCATTGCAGCACTGGGGCCAGATGGTAAGCCCTCCCGTATCGTAGTTATCTACACGA
CGGGGAGTCAGGCAACTATGGATGAACGAAATAGACAGATCGCTGAGATAGGTGCCTCACTGATTAAGCA
TTGGTAACTGTCAGACCAAGTTTACTCATATATACTTTAGATTGATTTAAAACTTCATTTTTAATTTAAA
AGGATCTAGGTGAAGATCCTTTTTGATAATCTCATGACCAAAATCCCTTAACGTGAGTTTTCGTTCCACT
GAGCGTCAGACCCCGTAGAAAAGATCAAAGGATCTTCTTGAGATCCTTTTTTTCTGCGCGTAATCTGCTG
CTTGCAAACAAAAAAACCACCGCTACCAGCGGTGGTTTGTTTGCCGGATCAAGAGCTACCAACTCTTTTT
CCGAAGGTAACTGGCTTCAGCAGAGCGCAGATACCAAATACTGTCCTTCTAGTGTAGCCGTAGTTAGGCC
ACCACTTCAAGAACTCTGTAGCACCGCCTACATACCTCGCTCTGCTAATCCTGTTACCAGTGGCTGCTGC
CAGTGGCGATAAGTCGTGTCTTACCGGGTTGGACTCAAGACGATAGTTACCGGATAAGGCGCAGCGGTCG
GGCTGAACGGGGGGTTCGTGCACACAGCCCAGCTTGGAGCGAACGACCTACACCGAACTGAGATACCTAC
AGCGTGAGCTATGAGAAAGCGCCACGCTTCCCGAAGGGAGAAAGGCGGACAGGTATCCGGTAAGCGGCAG
GGTCGGAACAGGAGAGCGCACGAGGGAGCTTCCAGGGGGAAACGCCTGGTATCTTTATAGTCCTGTCGGG
TTTCGCCACCTCTGACTTGAGCGTCGATTTTTGTGATGCTCGTCAGGGGGGCGGAGCCTATGGAAAAACG
CCAGCAACGCGGCCTTTTTACGGTTCCTGGCCTTTTGCTGGCCTTTTGCTCACATGTTCTTTCCTGCGTT
ATCCCCTGATTCTGTGGATAACCGTATTACCGCCTTTGAGTGAGCTGATACCGCTCGCCGCAGCCGAACG
ACCGAGCGCAGCGAGTCAGTGAGCGAGGAAGCGGAAGAGCGCCTGATGCGGTATTTTCTCCTTACGCATC
TGTGCGGTATTTCACACCGCAATGGTGCACTCTCAGTACAATCTGCTCTGATGCCGCATAGTTAAGCCAG
TATACACTCCGCTATCGCTACGTGACTGGGTCATGGCTGCGCCCCGACACCCGCCAACACCCGCTGACGC
GCCCTGACGGGCTTGTCTGCTCCCGGCATCCGCTTACAGACAAGCTGTGACCGCCTCCGGGAGCTGCATG
TGTCAGAGGTTTTCACCGTCATCACCGAAACGCGCGAGGCAGCTGCGGTAAAGCTCATCAGCGTGGTCGT
GAAGCGATTCACAGATGTCTGCCTGTTCATCCGCGTCCAGCTCGTTGAGTTTCTCCAGAAGCGTTAATGT
CTGGCTTCTGATAAAGCGGGCCATGTTAAGGGCGGTTTTTTCCTGTTTGGTCACTGATGCCTCCGTGTAA
GGGGGATTTCTGTTCATGGGGGTAATGATACCGATGAAACGAGAGAGGATGCTCACGATACGGGTTACTG
ATGATGAACATGCCCGGTTACTGGAACGTTGTGAGGGTAAACAACTGGCGGTATGGATGCGGCGGGACCA
GAGAAAAATCACTCAGGGTCAATGCCAGCGCTTCGTTAATACAGATGTAGGTGTTCCACAGGGTAGCCAG
CAGCATCCTGCGATGCAGATCCGGAACATAATGGTGCAGGGCGCTGACTTCCGCGTTTCCAGACTTTACG
AAACACGGAAACCGAAGACCATTCATGTTGTTGCTCAGGTCGCAGACGTTTTGCAGCAGCAGTCGCTTCA
CGTTCGCTCGCGTATCGGTGATTCATTCTGCTAACCAGTAAGGCAACCCCGCCAGCCTAGCCGGGTCCTC
AACGACAGGAGCACGATCATGCGCACCCGTGGCCAGGACCCAACGCTGCCCGAGATGCGCCGCGTGCGGC
TGCTGGAGATGGCGGACGCGATGGATATGTTCTGCCAAGGGTTGGTTTGCGCATTCACAGTTCTCCGCAA
GAATTGATTGGCTCCAATTCTTGGAGTGGTGAAT
Features (pLannotate 1.2.2; 15 found; start..end, strand, type, name):
     29..929     -  CDS            TcR (fragment): tetracycline efflux protein; tet; confers resistance to tetracycline
    951..969     +  promoter       T7 promoter: promoter for bacteriophage T7 RNA polymerase
   1001..1023    +  RBS            RBS: efficient ribosome binding site from bacteriophage T7 gene 10 (Olins and Rangwala, 1989)
   1033..1050    +  CDS            6xHis: 6xHis affinity tag
   1051..3654    +  CDS            csoS2: CSOS2_HALNC - Experimental evidence at protein level: Swiss-Prot protein existence level 1. Unlike beta-carboxysomes, alpha-carboxysomes (Cb) can form without cargo protein. CsoS2 is essential for Cb formation and is also capable of targeting foreign proteins to the Cb. The Cb shell assembles with the aid of CsoS2; CsoS1A, CsoS1B and CsoS1C form the majority of the shell while CsoS4A and CsoS4B form vertices. CsoS1D forms pseudohexamers that probably control metabolite flux into and out of the shell. From Halothiobacillus neapolitanus (strain ATCC 23641 / c2) (Thiobacillus neapolitanus).
   3681..3730    +  CDS            SET1 (fragment): solubility-enhancement tag derived from T7 phage gene 10B
   3738..3785    +  terminator     T7 terminator: transcription terminator for bacteriophage T7 RNA polymerase
   3811..4103    -  CDS            TcR (fragment): tetracycline efflux protein; tet; confers resistance to tetracycline
   4151..4179    -  promoter       tet promoter: E. coli promoter for tetracycline efflux protein gene
   4292..4396    +  promoter       AmpR promoter: bla
   4397..5254    +  CDS            bla: BLAT_ECOLX - Experimental evidence at protein level: Swiss-Prot protein existence level 1. TEM-type are the most prevalent beta-lactamases in enterobacteria; they hydrolyze the beta-lactam bond in susceptible beta-lactam antibiotics, thus conferring resistance to penicillins and cephalosporins. TEM-3 and TEM-4 are capable of hydrolyzing cefotaxime and ceftazidime. TEM-5 is capable of hydrolyzing ceftazidime. TEM-6 is capable of hydrolyzing ceftazidime and aztreonam. TEM-8/CAZ-2, TEM- 16/CAZ-7 and TEM-24/CAZ-6 are markedly active against ceftazidime. IRT- 4 shows resistance to beta-lactamase in
   5428..6016    +  rep_origin     ori: high-copy-number ColE1/pMB1/pBR322/pUC origin of replication
   6202..6341    -  misc_feature   bom: basis of mobility region from pBR322
   6443..6634    -  CDS            rop: Rop protein, which maintains plasmids at low copy number; rop
   6651..7031    +  CDS            YPB1_ECOLX: Protein predicted: Swiss-Prot protein existence level 4. From Escherichia coli.
