[The description below was written by a language model from this plasmid's Addgene catalogue record and pLannotate feature annotations shown in this document.]
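Description:
pLz92 is a bacterial expression plasmid built on the pET14b backbone for producing recombinant CsoS2B from Halothiobacillus neapolitanus in E. coli for protein purification. The 7,244 nt plasmid replicates from a ColE1/pMB1-type origin and is selected with ampicillin through the TEM beta-lactamase gene (bla) and its native promoter. The backbone retains pBR322-derived elements, including the bom mobilisation region and the rop gene. It also carries two fragments of the tetracycline resistance gene that flank the expression cassette, together with the tet promoter. These are remnants of the interrupted tet locus and are not expected to give a usable marker. The catalogue lists the plasmid as high copy, although rop is annotated as a factor that keeps copy number low.

The expression cassette consists of a T7 promoter, the efficient ribosome binding site from phage T7 gene 10, an N-terminal 6xHis tag joined directly to the csoS2 coding sequence, and a T7 terminator. No lac operator is annotated. Transcription depends on T7 RNA polymerase, so protein production needs a host strain that supplies that enzyme, while the recorded DH5alpha strain serves for propagation. A short fragment annotated as the SET1 solubility tag lies between the coding sequence and the terminator. It is probably residual T7 gene 10 vector sequence and is not listed as part of the insert.

CsoS2 is essential for assembly of the alpha-carboxysome shell, and the associated publication describes it as an intrinsically disordered protein whose conserved, repetitive motifs drive assembly. The His tag allows metal-affinity purification, which fits in vitro biochemical study of carboxysome assembly.
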