Addgene plasmid #226317: pLz92
Purpose: E. coli protein expression for protein purification
Depositing lab: David Savage. Depositing organization: University of California, Berkeley. Publication: Conserved and repetitive motifs in an intrinsically disordered protein drive ⍺-carboxysome assembly. Turnsek JB, Oltrogge LM, Savage DF. J Biol Chem. 2024 Jul 4;300(8):107532. doi: 10.1016/j.jbc.2024.107532. PubMed 38971311.
Backbone
  Vector backbone: pET14b
  Vector type: Bacterial Expression
Growth in bacteria
  Bacterial resistance: Ampicillin, 100 μg/mL
  Growth temperature: 37°C
  Growth strain: DH5alpha
  Copy number: High Copy
Gene/Insert
  Gene/Insert name: 6xHis-CsoS2B
  Species: H. neapolitanus
  Insert size (bp): 2625
  Promoter: T7
  Tag / fusion protein: 6xHis (N terminal on insert)
  Cloning method: Unknown
Terms and licenses: Academic/Nonprofit Terms; Industry Terms: Not Available to Industry
How to cite: pLz92 was a gift from David Savage (Addgene plasmid # 226317 ; http://n2t.net/addgene:226317 ; RRID:Addgene_226317)
